LOCUS       Exported 7369 bp ds-DNA circular SYN 12-MAY-2021
DEFINITION  synthetic circular DNA
ACCESSION   .
VERSION     .
KEYWORDS    pNrl-Cre
SOURCE      synthetic DNA construct
  ORGANISM  synthetic DNA construct
REFERENCE   1 (bases 1 to 7369)
  AUTHORS   Matsuda T, Cepko CL
  TITLE     Controlled expression of transgenes introduced by in vivo
            electroporation.
  JOURNAL   Proc Natl Acad Sci U S A. 2007 Jan 5. ():.
  PUBMED    17209010
REFERENCE   2 (bases 1 to 7369)
  AUTHORS   .
  TITLE     Direct Submission
  JOURNAL   Exported May 12, 2021 from SnapGene Server 1.1.58
            http://www.snapgene.com
FEATURES             Location/Qualifiers
     source          1..7369
                     /organism="synthetic DNA construct"
                     /mol_type="other DNA"
     regulatory      3229..3238
                     /regulatory_class="other"
                     /note="vertebrate consensus sequence for strong initiation
                     of translation (Kozak, 1987)"
     CDS             3235..4263
                     /codon_start=1
                     /product="site-specific recombinase"
                     /label=Cre
                     /note="Cre is a site-specific recombinase from
                     bacteriophage P1. Recombination occurs at loxP sequences."
                     /translation="MANLLTVHQNLPALPVDATSDEVRKNLMDMFRDRQAFSEHTWKML
                     LSVCRSWAAWCKLNNRKWFPAEPEDVRDYLLYLQARGLAVKTIQQHLGQLNMLHRRSGL
                     PRPSDSNAVSLVMRRIRKENVDAGERAKQALAFERTDFDQVRSLMENSDRCQDIRNLAF
                     LGIAYNTLLRIAEIARIRVKDISRTDGGRMLIHIGRTKTLVSTAGVEKALSLGVTKLVE
                     RWISVSGVADDPNNYLFCRVRKNGVAAPSATSQLSTRALEGIFEATHRLIYGAKDDSGQ
                     RYLAWSGHSARVGAARDMARAGVSIPEIMQAGGWTNVNIVMNYIRNLDSETGAMVRLLE
                     DGD"
     CDS             4273..4302
                     /codon_start=1
                     /product="Myc (human c-Myc proto-oncogene) epitope tag"
                     /label=Myc
                     /translation="EQKLISEEDL"
     primer_bind     complement(4393..4412)
                     /label=Bglob-pA-R
                     /note="Rabbit beta-globin polyA region, reverse primer"
     polyA_signal    4458..4513
                     /label=-beta-globin poly(A) signal
                     /note="rabbit beta-globin polyadenylation signal (Gil and
                     Proudfoot, 1987)"
     primer_bind     complement(4512..4531)
                     /label=rbglobpA-R
                     /note="Rabbit beta-globin polyA, reverse primer. Also
                     called rb-glob-pA-term-R"
     primer_bind     complement(4872..4888)
                     /label=M13 rev
                     /note="common sequencing primer, one of multiple similar
                     variants"
     primer_bind     complement(4872..4888)
                     /label=M13 Reverse
                     /note="In lacZ gene. Also called M13-rev"
     primer_bind     complement(4885..4907)
                     /label=M13/pUC Reverse
                     /note="In lacZ gene"
     protein_bind    4896..4912
                     /label=lac operator
                     /bound_moiety="lac repressor encoded by lacI"
                     /note="The lac repressor binds to the lac operator to
                     inhibit transcription in E. coli. This inhibition can be
                     relieved by adding lactose or
                     isopropyl-beta-D-thiogalactopyranoside (IPTG)."
     promoter        complement(4920..4950)
                     /label=lac promoter
                     /note="promoter for the E. coli lac operon"
     protein_bind    4965..4986
                     /label=CAP binding site
                     /bound_moiety="E. coli catabolite activator protein"
                     /note="CAP binding activates transcription in the presence
                     of cAMP."
     promoter        5045..5240
                     /label=SV40 promoter
                     /note="SV40 early promoter"
     rep_origin      5091..5226
                     /label=SV40 ori
                     /note="SV40 origin of replication"
     primer_bind     5153..5172
                     /label=SV40pro-F
                     /note="SV40 promoter/origin, forward primer"
     polyA_signal    5246..5380
                     /label=SV40 poly(A) signal
                     /note="SV40 polyadenylation signal"
     primer_bind     complement(5283..5302)
                     /label=SV40pA-R
                     /note="SV40 polyA, reverse primer"
     primer_bind     5337..5356
                     /label=EBV-rev
                     /note="SV40 polyA terminator, reverse primer"
     primer_bind     complement(5448..5465)
                     /label=L4440
                     /note="L4440 vector, forward primer"
     rep_origin      complement(5619..6207)
                     /direction=LEFT
                     /label=ori
                     /note="high-copy-number ColE1/pMB1/pBR322/pUC origin of
                     replication"
     primer_bind     complement(5699..5718)
                     /label=pBR322ori-F
                     /note="pBR322 origin, forward primer"
     CDS             complement(6378..7238)
                     /codon_start=1
                     /gene="bla"
                     /product="beta-lactamase"
                     /label=AmpR
                     /note="confers resistance to ampicillin, carbenicillin, and
                     related antibiotics"
                     /translation="MSIQHFRVALIPFFAAFCLPVFAHPETLVKVKDAEDQLGARVGYI
                     ELDLNSGKILESFRPEERFPMMSTFKVLLCGAVLSRIDAGQEQLGRRIHYSQNDLVEYS
                     PVTEKHLTDGMTVRELCSAAITMSDNTAANLLLTTIGGPKELTAFLHNMGDHVTRLDRW
                     EPELNEAIPNDERDTTMPVAMATTLRKLLTGELLTLASRQQLIDWMEADKVAGPLLRSA
                     LPAGWFIADKSGAGERGSRGIIAALGPDGKPSRIVVIYTTGSQATMDERNRQIAEIGAS
                     LIKHW"
     primer_bind     7001..7020
                     /label=Amp-R
                     /note="Ampicillin resistance gene, reverse primer"
     promoter        complement(7239..7343)
                     /gene="bla"
                     /label=AmpR promoter
ORIGIN
        1 gtcgacttac atgtacatac ttcataatgg tctagaaggg cttattcaaa tttggcgttt
       61 actcagagtc ctcggggctc ttatccggga tgtggtgatg atgtgaggag aggcaactct
      121 caaactagga ccatcactcg gggcttgtgt atcagtagtg aggtccagca atggaaggga
      181 aatcccggga aaaaagtcta tgtgatccct aggagcaggt ctgagctctt tgtgcagaaa
      241 atttctggat acctggagta tgattctcag ggaccagggg tctgggtcag agaagggtgg
      301 ctgtctcaca tcatggggta cattcagcta tagaaagacc agcatgaacc aggcagtggt
      361 acctggcctg aaccaggact ggctcagctt gcttgagctt atttggcccg actcccttca
      421 ctccttagca gcttagctct cccacctctc tcctgagtcc tccagtaaac aagaggatca
      481 ggacagatat gacagctgcc tggtggggca agtgtctggt caggtcaaca gcaggcatga
      541 agggggctac tacactaaat gctgccaacc tttttccttt agggaagttc taggatctct
      601 ttcccggata tccactgtaa aacctcattc cactggcatg tatccctatt cctttcagca
      661 tccctattgc ccttttgtgg atggttcctg gccttacatt ttccgcttct tttaagaaaa
      721 taagcaacag gtcttggtga agagtaacat ttccattcga atagtgactc tatttcataa
      781 accaaacgaa acgaaacgaa acgaaacgaa acgaaacaaa acaaaacaaa acaaaacacc
      841 aagagacctg ggcatgggag agttgtgata tctgacctaa gccttctaat gtatgtagag
      901 gaagcttgga ttccaaatgt cctccaaagc tgggcatggt ggtgcgtgcc tttacgccct
      961 gtactaggaa ggcacaagca ggtagatcta tgggttcaag gtcaatctgg tctacaaaga
     1021 gagttctagg acggctaggg ctacacagag aaaccctgtt ttgaaaacca aaccaaacca
     1081 aaccaatgtc ctccaaaggc atttgagttc aaaacttgtc attattggaa ggtggtgaaa
     1141 ttttcaagag gtggggccct gtgggaagtc ttctggtctt tgggttttcc ctgaaggaag
     1201 caaaggccta acccctccct ggtcatcggt tggtaccctt gagggaagca ggagtcctat
     1261 ccacttccct tcccttttct tttttttttt ttttgtccca gtgataaggt gagtagcttt
     1321 cagttgtgtc ctcgccataa cacttgactc actacaggca atacatgatg ggaccaactg
     1381 ctcactggct aggctctcca aggcagcaaa ccaaagcaaa gcgctttccg attaagtcaa
     1441 ttacttcagg tatgtattgg agcaattatg ttagtgttag tcggtttttg ttattgtgac
     1501 aaagtgcccg agaaagatca aaggagggga gccttctttg ggctaatggc ttcagtttca
     1561 gctgatggtt gtgggtgtcc tattgctttg gtccaaaatc taacatcacg atggaaaatg
     1621 tatagtgaag aagtaaagag agaaaagaga gaggaagagg gggaagtgga ggtgggggag
     1681 aaggagggat ggagggacac agacaaaatg caccaatgaa ctaaggagaa gatacaccat
     1741 tcaaacgcat gttttttcta gttaggccaa ttcatactga cagccaattc agtatggatt
     1801 cttcagctgg ttagttatgg ataagtttaa cctctaataa tatctcagtg aaaactagct
     1861 tttaaaatat accggaacca tagcagtgat agaaaactaa tgtagggtgg acacacacac
     1921 acacacacac acacaaacac acactttgag actgggttga aggtaggcat ctgtggacca
     1981 gtgggtctca aacattagtg tgtttcagag ctgttggaag ggtttattaa acagcagctg
     2041 tctataacct acttactgag tttctggttc tgtgagtttg aggtaaagca aaagaatttg
     2101 tttcttcaag ttcccaaggg gtgatttctt aagactgtgg aagccattgt tccaacaggc
     2161 agggaatacc ctttaacttc tggagtttct tttatcacag cacctattta aacagcttca
     2221 ggcaggttta aacatctcct tggctaagtc ctactatccc tgcttcggcc cctactaggg
     2281 ggtgacagct ctaagaggcg ttaggcgatt aggctgaaaa tgtaggtcac accccagccg
     2341 tctgggaatg agcgagagag gagaagaggg actgagacac cgcacgggga aaaggtgaga
     2401 ggaagctgag ggctcatgag ggcattcaca gaagtgtggt ggtgattgga tttcagcttc
     2461 ttttagtctc cagatgaaag accagagttg ggatctccgc tttttctatc tcttctctcc
     2521 agctgggctg cttgtcttcg ggatgggcta ttaagagcga gtttcttcat ggaagctcat
     2581 ggcttatctt tctaatacag tgactctgtg aggaataaga cgagtcaggg tgaaggtagg
     2641 gcaggggctg aaatgtgagg atgcttgaaa agaagcagca gccccaacaa gctggctgag
     2701 gatgggctgg gaacgcgtat atgtctcctt gacacggagt cttaaaagag gttttgggta
     2761 gtatgtctgg actcttacca ctctaagctt tgagtgattg ggctgagaat tgtgtttcca
     2821 tggaggggtg gtgtttgggg tcaacatggc tctctatatt ggaaaccaag ctcacaacat
     2881 aagcaaggtc tgatatagga agcttctctg gggaagatgc cgtttgtttt tttccttttt
     2941 ggagaactga tagcacctgt ctttcactgg cttctgagtc cctgccccag gccaatgaga
     3001 tatgcaaata agcccttcat cttattggat gaggctcgag gaccacagat gatctcaggg
     3061 aaccagtcct ttaagagtgt cctctgggct ctgtgcccac agcccccttg ttctgaatac
     3121 agggacgaca ccagcccctg ctctatggag tatttagtct ccagggaagc tgtgcctttc
     3181 tggttctgac agtgactacg tcatctctgc cattacgaat tctgagccgc caccatggcc
     3241 aatttactga ccgtacacca aaatttgcct gcattaccgg tcgatgcaac gagtgatgag
     3301 gttcgcaaga acctgatgga catgttcagg gatcgccagg cgttttctga gcatacctgg
     3361 aaaatgcttc tgtccgtttg ccggtcgtgg gcggcatggt gcaagttgaa taaccggaaa
     3421 tggtttcccg cagaacctga agatgttcgc gattatcttc tatatcttca ggcgcgcggt
     3481 ctggcagtaa aaactatcca gcaacatttg ggccagctaa acatgcttca tcgtcggtcc
     3541 gggctgccac gaccaagtga cagcaatgct gtttcactgg ttatgcggcg gatccgaaaa
     3601 gaaaacgttg atgccggtga acgtgcaaaa caggctctag cgttcgaacg cactgatttc
     3661 gaccaggttc gttcactcat ggaaaatagc gatcgctgcc aggatatacg taatctggca
     3721 tttctgggga ttgcttataa caccctgtta cgtatagccg aaattgccag gatcagggtt
     3781 aaagatatct cacgtactga cggtgggaga atgttaatcc atattggcag aacgaaaacg
     3841 ctggttagca ccgcaggtgt agagaaggca cttagcctgg gggtaactaa actggtcgag
     3901 cgatggattt ccgtctctgg tgtagctgat gatccgaata actacctgtt ttgccgggtc
     3961 agaaaaaatg gtgttgccgc gccatctgcc accagccagc tatcaactcg cgccctggaa
     4021 gggatttttg aagcaactca tcgattgatt tacggcgcta aggatgactc tggtcagaga
     4081 tacctggcct ggtctggaca cagtgcccgt gtcggagccg cgcgagatat ggcccgcgct
     4141 ggagtttcaa taccggagat catgcaagct ggtggctgga ccaatgtaaa tattgtcatg
     4201 aactatatcc gtaacctgga tagtgaaaca ggggcaatgg tgcgcctgct ggaagatggc
     4261 gatggaccgg tggaacaaaa acttatttct gaagaagatc tgtgatagcg gccgcactcc
     4321 tcaggtgcag gctgcctatc agaaggtggt ggctggtgtg gccaatgccc tggctcacaa
     4381 ataccactga gatctttttc cctctgccaa aaattatggg gacatcatga agccccttga
     4441 gcatctgact tctggctaat aaaggaaatt tattttcatt gcaatagtgt gttggaattt
     4501 tttgtgtctc tcactcggaa ggacatatgg gagggcaaat catttaaaac atcagaatga
     4561 gtatttggtt tagagtttgg caacatatgc catatgctgg ctgccatgaa caaaggtggc
     4621 tataaagagg tcatcagtat atgaaacagc cccctgctgt ccattcctta ttccatagaa
     4681 aagccttgac ttgaggttag atttttttta tattttgttt tgtgttattt ttttctttaa
     4741 catccctaaa attttcctta catgttttac tagccagatt tttcctcctc tcctgactac
     4801 tcccagtcat agctgtccct cttctcttat gaagatccct cgacctgcag cccaagcttg
     4861 gcgtaatcat ggtcatagct gtttcctgtg tgaaattgtt atccgctcac aattccacac
     4921 aacatacgag ccggaagcat aaagtgtaaa gcctggggtg cctaatgagt gagctaactc
     4981 acattaattg cgttgcgctc actgcccgct ttccagtcgg gaaacctgtc gtgccagcgg
     5041 atccgcatct caattagtca gcaaccatag tcccgcccct aactccgccc atcccgcccc
     5101 taactccgcc cagttccgcc cattctccgc cccatggctg actaattttt tttatttatg
     5161 cagaggccga ggccgcctcg gcctctgagc tattccagaa gtagtgagga ggcttttttg
     5221 gaggcctagg cttttgcaaa aagctaactt gtttattgca gcttataatg gttacaaata
     5281 aagcaatagc atcacaaatt tcacaaataa agcatttttt tcactgcatt ctagttgtgg
     5341 tttgtccaaa ctcatcaatg tatcttatca tgtctggatc cgctgcatta atgaatcggc
     5401 caacgcgcgg ggagaggcgg tttgcgtatt gggcgctctt ccgcttcctc gctcactgac
     5461 tcgctgcgct cggtcgttcg gctgcggcga gcggtatcag ctcactcaaa ggcggtaata
     5521 cggttatcca cagaatcagg ggataacgca ggaaagaaca tgtgagcaaa aggccagcaa
     5581 aaggccagga accgtaaaaa ggccgcgttg ctggcgtttt tccataggct ccgcccccct
     5641 gacgagcatc acaaaaatcg acgctcaagt cagaggtggc gaaacccgac aggactataa
     5701 agataccagg cgtttccccc tggaagctcc ctcgtgcgct ctcctgttcc gaccctgccg
     5761 cttaccggat acctgtccgc ctttctccct tcgggaagcg tggcgctttc tcaatgctca
     5821 cgctgtaggt atctcagttc ggtgtaggtc gttcgctcca agctgggctg tgtgcacgaa
     5881 ccccccgttc agcccgaccg ctgcgcctta tccggtaact atcgtcttga gtccaacccg
     5941 gtaagacacg acttatcgcc actggcagca gccactggta acaggattag cagagcgagg
     6001 tatgtaggcg gtgctacaga gttcttgaag tggtggccta actacggcta cactagaagg
     6061 acagtatttg gtatctgcgc tctgctgaag ccagttacct tcggaaaaag agttggtagc
     6121 tcttgatccg gcaaacaaac caccgctggt agcggtggtt tttttgtttg caagcagcag
     6181 attacgcgca gaaaaaaagg atctcaagaa gatcctttga tcttttctac ggggtctgac
     6241 gctcagtgga acgaaaactc acgttaaggg attttggtca tgagattatc aaaaaggatc
     6301 ttcacctaga tccttttaaa ttaaaaatga agttttaaat caatctaaag tatatatgag
     6361 taaacttggt ctgacagtta ccaatgctta atcagtgagg cacctatctc agcgatctgt
     6421 ctatttcgtt catccatagt tgcctgactc cccgtcgtgt agataactac gatacgggag
     6481 ggcttaccat ctggccccag tgctgcaatg ataccgcgag acccacgctc accggctcca
     6541 gatttatcag caataaacca gccagccgga agggccgagc gcagaagtgg tcctgcaact
     6601 ttatccgcct ccatccagtc tattaattgt tgccgggaag ctagagtaag tagttcgcca
     6661 gttaatagtt tgcgcaacgt tgttgccatt gctacaggca tcgtggtgtc acgctcgtcg
     6721 tttggtatgg cttcattcag ctccggttcc caacgatcaa ggcgagttac atgatccccc
     6781 atgttgtgca aaaaagcggt tagctccttc ggtcctccga tcgttgtcag aagtaagttg
     6841 gccgcagtgt tatcactcat ggttatggca gcactgcata attctcttac tgtcatgcca
     6901 tccgtaagat gcttttctgt gactggtgag tactcaacca agtcattctg agaatagtgt
     6961 atgcggcgac cgagttgctc ttgcccggcg tcaatacggg ataataccgc gccacatagc
     7021 agaactttaa aagtgctcat cattggaaaa cgttcttcgg ggcgaaaact ctcaaggatc
     7081 ttaccgctgt tgagatccag ttcgatgtaa cccactcgtg cacccaactg atcttcagca
     7141 tcttttactt tcaccagcgt ttctgggtga gcaaaaacag gaaggcaaaa tgccgcaaaa
     7201 aagggaataa gggcgacacg gaaatgttga atactcatac tcttcctttt tcaatattat
     7261 tgaagcattt atcagggtta ttgtctcatg agcggataca tatttgaatg tatttagaaa
     7321 aataaacaaa taggggttcc gcgcacattt ccccgaaaag tgccacctg
//
