[The description below was written by a language model from this plasmid's Addgene catalogue record and the feature table of its GenBank file.]
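Description:
pNrl-Cre is a mammalian expression plasmid of about 7.4 kb that places Cre recombinase under the control of the mouse Nrl promoter, so that Cre is produced specifically in rod photoreceptor cells of the retina. The backbone is not named in the record. It carries a high-copy ColE1/pUC-type origin and a beta-lactamase gene with its own promoter, so it is propagated in E. coli under ampicillin selection. Residual lac promoter/operator and CAP-site sequences are also present, along with an SV40 early promoter/origin segment followed directly by an SV40 polyadenylation signal. No mammalian selection marker is annotated.

The insert was cloned between SalI and NotI sites. According to the depositor, the Nrl promoter was isolated by PCR from B6 mouse genomic DNA. It is not annotated in the feature table, but it presumably occupies the unannotated region of roughly 3.2 kb upstream of the Cre coding sequence. A Kozak consensus sits at the Cre start codon. The bacteriophage P1 Cre open reading frame was amplified from an earlier Cre expression plasmid. It is followed by a C-terminal Myc epitope tag, which allows detection of the recombinase, and transcripts terminate at a rabbit beta-globin polyadenylation signal.

Because Cre catalyses recombination at loxP sites, the plasmid acts as a cell-type-specific driver. When it is introduced together with a loxP-dependent reporter or expression construct, recombination and the resulting activation or excision of the transgene are confined to rods. The associated publication concerns controlled transgene expression following in vivo electroporation, which is the intended delivery context.
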