Addgene plasmid #13780: pNrl-Cre
Depositing lab: Connie Cepko. Depositing organization: Harvard Medical School. Publication: Controlled expression of transgenes introduced by in vivo electroporation. Matsuda T, Cepko CL. Proc Natl Acad Sci U S A. 2007 Jan 16;104(3):1027-32. doi: 10.1073/pnas.0610155104 PubMed 17209010.
Backbone
  Vector backbone: na
  Backbone size w/o insert (bp): 3100
  Vector type: Mammalian Expression, Cre/Lox
Growth in bacteria
  Bacterial resistance: Ampicillin, 100 μg/mL
  Growth temperature: 37°C
  Growth strain: DH5alpha
  Copy number: High Copy
Gene/Insert
  Gene/Insert name: Nrl promoter-Cre (alt name: Nrl)
  Species: M. musculus (mouse)
  Insert size (bp): 4308
  Entrez Gene: Nrl (a.k.a. D14H14S46E)
  Tag / fusion protein: Cre (C terminal on backbone)
  Cloning method: Restriction Enzyme; 5′ cloning site SalI (not destroyed); 3′ cloning site NotI (not destroyed)
  Sequencing primers: 5′ na
Resource information
  A portion of this plasmid was derived from a plasmid made by: The coding sequence of Cre was amplified by PCR using pxCANCre (Kanegae et al. NAR 23, 3816-3821 (1995)) obtained from Dr. Saito I (Univ. of Tokyo) as a template.
Terms and licenses: Academic/Nonprofit Terms; Industry Terms: Not Available to Industry
Depositor comments: Mouse Nrl promoter was isolated by genomic PCR using B6 mouse genomic DNA as a template. The Nrl promoter-Cre is specific for rod photorecetor cells in the retina. Cre has a Myc-tag at its C-terminus.
How to cite: pNrl-Cre was a gift from Connie Cepko (Addgene plasmid # 13780 ; http://n2t.net/addgene:13780 ; RRID:Addgene_13780)
