>Addgene plasmid #13780 | pNrl-Cre | addgene partial sequence | sequence record 21314 | CRE-R 5'-gcaaacggacagaagcattt-3'
AACGCCTGGGCGATCCCTGAACATGTCCATCAGGTTCTTGCGAACCTCATCACTCGTTGCATCGACCGGT
AATGCAGGCAAATTTTGGTGTACGGTCAGTAAATTGGCCATGGTGGCGGCTCAGAATTCGTAATGGCAGA
GATGACGTAGTCACTGTCAGAACCAGAAAGGCACAGCTTCCCTGGAGACTAAATACTCCATAGAGCAGGG
GCTGGTGTCGTCCCTGTATTCAGAACAAGGGGGCTGTGGGCACAGAGCCCAGAGGACACTCTTAAAGGAC
TGGTTCCCTGAGATCATCTGTGGTCCTCGAGCCTCATCCAATAAGATGAAGGGCTTATTTGCATATCTCA
TCGGCCTGGGGCAGGGACTCAGAAGCCAGTGAAAGACAGGTGCTATCAGTTCTCCAAAAAGGAAAAAAAC
AAACGGCGTCTTCCCCAGAGAAGCTTCCTATATCAGACCTTGCTTATGTTGTGAGCTTGGTTTCCAATAT
AGAGAGCCATGTTGACCCCAAACACCACCCCTCCATGGAAACACAATTCCCAGCCCAATCACTCAAAGCT
TAGAGTGGTAAGAGTCCAGACATACTACCCAAAACCTCTTTTAAGACTCCGTGTCAAGGAGACATATACG
CGTTCCCAGCCCATCCTCAGCCAGCTTGTTGGGGCTGCTGCTTCTTTTCAAGCATCCTCACATTCCAGCC
CCGGCCCTACCTTCACCCTGACTCGTCCTATTCCTCACAGAGTCACTGTATTAGAAAGATAAGCCATGAG
CTTCCATGAAGAAACTCGCTCTTAATAGCCCATCCCGA
